Addgene plasmid #21946: sREACh-C1
Purpose: For expressing or cloning fusion proteins with super-REACh (sREACH, aka Nữ), improved non-radiative YFP
Depositing lab: Ryohei Yasuda. Depositing organization: Duke University. Publication: Highly sensitive and quantitative FRET-FLIM imaging in single dendritic spines using improved non-radiative YFP. Murakoshi H, Lee SJ, Yasuda R. Brain Cell Biol. 2008 Aug . 36(1-4):31-42. 10.1007/s11068-008-9024-9 PubMed 18512154.
Backbone
  Vector backbone: mGFP-C1
  Backbone manufacturer: clontech
  Backbone size w/o insert (bp): 3932
  Vector type: Mammalian Expression
Growth in bacteria
  Bacterial resistance: Kanamycin, 50 μg/mL
  Growth temperature: 37°C
  Growth strain: DH5alpha
  Copy number: High Copy
Gene/Insert
  Gene/Insert name: sREACh
  Species: jellyfish
  Insert size (bp): 717
  Cloning method: Restriction Enzyme; 5′ cloning site NheI (not destroyed); 3′ cloning site BamHI (not destroyed)
  Sequencing primers: 5′ aaatgggcggtaggcgtgta
Terms and licenses: Academic/Nonprofit Terms; Industry Terms: Not Available to Industry
How to cite: sREACh-C1 was a gift from Ryohei Yasuda (Addgene plasmid # 21946 ; http://n2t.net/addgene:21946 ; RRID:Addgene_21946)
