[The description below was written by a language model from this plasmid's Addgene catalogue record and pLannotate feature annotations shown in this document.]
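Description:
sREACh-C1 is a mammalian expression plasmid built on the Clontech C1-type backbone (listed as mGFP-C1), in which the fluorescent protein position is occupied by super-REACh (sREACh), an improved non-radiative ("dark") variant of jellyfish-derived YFP. The 717 bp coding sequence was placed between NheI and BamHI sites, both retained. Automated annotation labels this open reading frame as Citrine, which reflects its close sequence relationship to the YFP family rather than its actual identity. Expression is driven by the human cytomegalovirus immediate early enhancer and promoter. A multiple cloning site lies directly downstream of the sREACh coding region, followed by an SV40 polyadenylation signal. This layout lets a gene of interest be inserted in frame so that sREACh is fused to its N-terminus, or the plasmid can be used as is to express sREACh alone.

The plasmid replicates at high copy in E. coli through a ColE1/pUC-type origin and also carries an f1 origin. Selection relies on a single NeoR/KanR (aminoglycoside phosphotransferase) gene placed behind tandem bacterial (bla) and SV40 early promoters and terminated by an HSV TK polyadenylation signal. It therefore confers kanamycin resistance in bacteria and can support G418 selection in mammalian cells. The small RSF ori, ble, large T antigen and bGH poly(A) fragments in the annotation appear to be partial matches to backbone sequence rather than functional elements.

According to the record, the construct serves for expressing or cloning sREACh fusion proteins. The associated work used this chromophore in sensitive, quantitative FRET-FLIM imaging in single dendritic spines, where a low-emission YFP is suited to act as an acceptor.
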