Features (pLannotate 1.2.2; 15 found; start..end, strand, type, name):
     15..74      +  rep_origin     RSF ori (fragment): Plasmids containing the RSF 1030 origin of replication can be propagated in E. coli cells that contain additional plasmids with compatible origins.
    142..445     +  enhancer       CMV enhancer: human cytomegalovirus immediate early enhancer
    446..649     +  promoter       CMV promoter: human cytomegalovirus (CMV) immediate early promoter
    694..1410    +  CDS            Citrine: enhanced variant of YFP (Heikal et al., 2001) mammalian codon-optimized
   1411..1476    +  misc_feature   MCS: multiple cloning site
   1493..1577    +  CDS            large T antigen (fragment): large T antigen from SV40 (simian virus 40)
   1600..1721    +  polyA_signal   SV40 poly(A) signal: SV40 polyadenylation signal
   1755..2183    -  rep_origin     f1 ori (sequence partly withheld): f1 bacteriophage origin of replication; arrow indicates direction of (+) strand synthesis
   2210..2314    +  promoter       AmpR promoter: bla
   2316..2673    +  promoter       SV40 promoter: SV40 enhancer and early promoter
   2708..3502    +  CDS            NeoR/KanR: aminoglycoside phosphotransferase from Tn5; aph(3')-II (or nptII); confers resistance to neomycin, kanamycin, and G418 (Geneticin®)
   3523..3675    +  CDS            ble (fragment): BLE_KLEPN - Experimental evidence at protein level: Swiss-Prot protein existence level 1. Binding protein with a strong affinity to the bleomycin family of antibiotics. Binds to CL990; an antimitotic-antibiotic compound. From Klebsiella pneumoniae.
   3734..3781    +  polyA_signal   HSV TK poly(A) signal: herpes simplex virus thymidine kinase polyadenylation signal (Cole and Stacy, 1985)
   3872..3888    -  polyA_signal   bGH poly(A) signal (fragment): bovine growth hormone polyadenylation signal
   4110..4698    +  rep_origin     ori: high-copy-number ColE1/pMB1/pBR322/pUC origin of replication
>Addgene plasmid #21946 | sREACh-C1 | addgene full sequence | sequence record 489348 | Addgene NGS Result
GCCTTTTGCTGGCCTTTTGCTCACATGTTCTTTCCTGCGTTATCCCCTGATTCTGTGGATAACCGTATTA
CCGCCATGCATTAGTTATTAATAGTAATCAATTACGGGGTCATTAGTTCATAGCCCATATATGGAGTTCC
GCGTTACATAACTTACGGTAAATGGCCCGCCTGGCTGACCGCCCAACGACCCCCGCCCATTGACGTCAAT
AATGACGTATGTTCCCATAGTAACGCCAATAGGGACTTTCCATTGACGTCAATGGGTGGAGTATTTACGG
TAAACTGCCCACTTGGCAGTACATCAAGTGTATCATATGCCAAGTACGCCCCCTATTGACGTCAATGACG
GTAAATGGCCCGCCTGGCATTATGCCCAGTACATGACCTTATGGGACTTTCCTACTTGGCAGTACATCTA
CGTATTAGTCATCGCTATTACCATGGTGATGCGGTTTTGGCAGTACATCAATGGGCGTGGATAGCGGTTT
GACTCACGGGGATTTCCAAGTCTCCACCCCATTGACGTCAATGGGAGTTTGTTTTGGCACCAAAATCAAC
GGGACTTTCCAAAATGTCGTAACAACTCCGCCCCATTGACGCAAATGGGCGGTAGGCGTGTACGGTGGGA
GGTCTATATAAGCAGAGCTGGTTTAGTGAACCGTCAGATCCGCTAGCGCTACCGGTCGCCACCATGGTGA
GCAAGGGCGAGGAGCTGTTCACCGGGGTGGTGCCCATCCTGGTCGAGCTGGACGGCGACGTAAACGGCCA
CAAGTTCAGCGTGTCCGGCGAGGGCGAGGGCGATGCCACCTACGGCAAGCTGACCCTGAAGCTCATCTGC
ACCACCGGCAAGCTGCCCGTGCCCTGGCCCACCCTCGTGACCACCTTCGGCTACGGCCTGATGTGCTTCG
CCCGCTACCCCGACCACATGAAGCAGCACGACTTCTTCAAGTCCGCCATGCCCGAAGGCTACGTCCAGGA
GCGCACCATCTTCTTCAAGGACGACGGCAACTACAAGACCCGCGCCGAGGTGAAGTTCGAGGGCGACACC
CTGGTGAACCGCATCGAGCTGAAGGGCATCGACTTCAAGGAGGACGGCAACATCCTGGGGCACAAGCTGG
AGTACAACTGGAACAGCGTCAACGTCTATATCATGGCCGACAAGCAGAAGAACGGCATCAAGGTGAACTT
CAAGATCCGCCACAACATCGAGGACGGCAGCGTGCAGCTCGCCGACCACTACCAGCAGAACACCCCCATC
GGCGACGGCCCCGTGCTGCTGCCCGACAACCACTACCTGAGCTACCAGTCCGCCCTGAGCAAAGACCCCA
ACGAGAAGCGCGATCACATGGTCCTGCTGGAGAGAGTGACCGCCGCCGGGATCACTCTCGGCATGGACGA
GCTGTACAAGTCCGGACTCAGATCTCGAGCTCAAGCTTCGAATTCTGCAGTCGACGGTACCGCGGGCCCG
GGATCCACCGGATCTAGATAACTGATCATAATCAGCCATACCACATTTGTAGAGGTTTTACTTGCTTTAA
AAAACCTCCCACACCTCCCCCTGAACCTGAAACATAAAATGAATGCAATTGTTGTTGTTAACTTGTTTAT
TGCAGCTTATAATGGTTACAAATAAAGCAATAGCATCACAAATTTCACAAATAAAGCATTTTTTTCACTG
CATTCTAGTTGTGGTTTGTCCAAACTCATCAATGTATCTTAACGCGTAAATTGTAAGCGTTAATATTTTG
TTAAAATTCGCGTTAAATTTTTGTTAAATCAGCTCATTTTTTAACCAATAGGCCGAAATCGGCAAAATCC
CTTATAAATCAAAAGAATAGACCGAGATAGGGT
[37 nt withheld, positions 1854-1890]
AAAGAACGTGGACTCCAACGTCAAAGG
[49 nt withheld, positions 1918-1966]
T
[91 nt withheld, positions 1968-2058]
G
[124 nt withheld, positions 2060-2183]
CAGGTGGCACTTTTCGGGGAAATGTGCGCGGAACCCCTATTTGTTTATTTTTCTAAATACATTCAAATAT
GTATCCGCTCATGAGACAATAACCCTGATAAATGCTTCAATAATATTGAAAAAGGAAGAGTCCTGAGGCG
GAAAGAACCAGCTGTGGAATGTGTGTCAGTTAGGGTGTGGAAAGTCCCCAGGCTCCCCAGCAGGCAGAAG
TATGCAAAGCATGCATCTCAATTAGTCAGCAACCAGGTGTGGAAAGTCCCCAGGCTCCCCAGCAGGCAGA
AGTATGCAAAGCATGCATCTCAATTAGTCAGCAACCATAGTCCCGCCCCTAACTCCGCCCATCCCGCCCC
TAACTCCGCCCAGTTCCGCCCATTCTCCGCCCCATGGCTGACTAATTTTTTTTATTTATGCAGAGGCCGA
GGCCGCCTCGGCCTCTGAGCTATTCCAGAAGTAGTGAGGAGGCTTTTTTGGAGGCCTAGGCTTTTGCAAA
GATCGATCAAGAGACAGGATGAGGATCGTTTCGCATGATTGAACAAGATGGATTGCACGCAGGTTCTCCG
GCCGCTTGGGTGGAGAGGCTATTCGGCTATGACTGGGCACAACAGACAATCGGCTGCTCTGATGCCGCCG
TGTTCCGGCTGTCAGCGCAGGGGCGCCCGGTTCTTTTTGTCAAGACCGACCTGTCCGGTGCCCTGAATGA
ACTGCAAGACGAGGCAGCGCGGCTATCGTGGCTGGCCACGACGGGCGTTCCTTGCGCAGCTGTGCTCGAC
GTTGTCACTGAAGCGGGAAGGGACTGGCTGCTATTGGGCGAAGTGCCGGGGCAGGATCTCCTGTCATCTC
ACCTTGCTCCTGCCGAGAAAGTATCCATCATGGCTGATGCAATGCGGCGGCTGCATACGCTTGATCCGGC
TACCTGCCCATTCGACCACCAAGCGAAACATCGCATCGAGCGAGCACGTACTCGGATGGAAGCCGGTCTT
GTCGATCAGGATGATCTGGACGAAGAGCATCAGGGGCTCGCGCCAGCCGAACTGTTCGCCAGGCTCAAGG
CGAGCATGCCCGACGGCGAGGATCTCGTCGTGACCCATGGCGATGCCTGCTTGCCGAATATCATGGTGGA
AAATGGCCGCTTTTCTGGATTCATCGACTGTGGCCGGCTGGGTGTGGCGGACCGCTATCAGGACATAGCG
TTGGCTACCCGTGATATTGCTGAAGAGCTTGGCGGCGAATGGGCTGACCGCTTCCTCGTGCTTTACGGTA
TCGCCGCTCCCGATTCGCAGCGCATCGCCTTCTATCGCCTTCTTGACGAGTTCTTCTGAGCGGGACTCTG
GGGTTCGAAATGACCGACCAAGCGACGCCCAACCTGCCATCACGAGATTTCGATTCCACCGCCGCCTTCT
ATGAAAGGTTGGGCTTCGGAATCGTTTTCCGGGACGCCGGCTGGATGATCCTCCAGCGCGGGGATCTCAT
GCTGGAGTTCTTCGCCCACCCTAGGGGGAGGCTAACTGAAACACGGAAGGAGACAATACCGGAAGGAACC
CGCGCTATGACGGCAATAAAAAGACAGAATAAAACGCACGGTGTTGGGTCGTTTGTTCATAAACGCGGGG
TTCGGTCCCAGGGCTGGCACTCTGTCGATACCCCACCGAGACCCCATTGGGGCCAATACGCCCGCGTTTC
TTCCTTTTCCCCACCCCACCCCCCAAGTTCGGGTGAAGGCCCAGGGCTCGCAGCCAACGTCGGGGCGGCA
GGCCCTGCCATAGCCTCAGGTTACTCATATATACTTTAGATTGATTTAAAACTTCATTTTTAATTTAAAA
GGATCTAGGTGAAGATCCTTTTTGATAATCTCATGACCAAAATCCCTTAACGTGAGTTTTCGTTCCACTG
AGCGTCAGACCCCGTAGAAAAGATCAAAGGATCTTCTTGAGATCCTTTTTTTCTGCGCGTAATCTGCTGC
TTGCAAACAAAAAAACCACCGCTACCAGCGGTGGTTTGTTTGCCGGATCAAGAGCTACCAACTCTTTTTC
CGAAGGTAACTGGCTTCAGCAGAGCGCAGATACCAAATACTGTTCTTCTAGTGTAGCCGTAGTTAGGCCA
CCACTTCAAGAACTCTGTAGCACCGCCTACATACCTCGCTCTGCTAATCCTGTTACCAGTGGCTGCTGCC
AGTGGCGATAAGTCGTGTCTTACCGGGTTGGACTCAAGACGATAGTTACCGGATAAGGCGCAGCGGTCGG
GCTGAACGGGGGGTTCGTGCACACAGCCCAGCTTGGAGCGAACGACCTACACCGAACTGAGATACCTACA
GCGTGAGCTATGAGAAAGCGCCACGCTTCCCGAAGGGAGAAAGGCGGACAGGTATCCGGTAAGCGGCAGG
GTCGGAACAGGAGAGCGCACGAGGGAGCTTCCAGGGGGAAACGCCTGGTATCTTTATAGTCCTGTCGGGT
TTCGCCACCTCTGACTTGAGCGTCGATTTTTGTGATGCTCGTCAGGGGGGCGGAGCCTATGGAAAAACGC
CAGCAACGCGGCCTTTTTACGGTTCCTG
