>Addgene plasmid #21946 | sREACh-C1 | addgene partial sequence | sequence record 27736 | 21946 with CMV-F
TAGCAGAGCTGGTTTAGTGACCGTCAGATCCGCTAGCGCTACCGGTCGCCACCATGGTGAGCAAGGGCGA
GGAGCTGTTCACCGGGGTGGTGCCCATCCTGGTCGAGCTGGACGGCGACGTAAACGGCCACAAGTTCAGC
GTGTCCGGCGAGGGCGAGGGCGATGCCACCTACGGCAAGCTGACCCTGAAGCTCATCTGCACCACCGGCA
AGCTGCCCGTGCCCTGGCCCACCCTCGTGACCACCTTCGGCTACGGCCTGATGTGCTTCGCCCGCTACCC
CGACCACATGAAGCAGCACGACTTCTTCAAGTCCGCCATGCCCGAAGGCTACGTCCAGGAGCGCACCATC
TTCTTCAAGGACGACGGCAACTACAAGACCCGCGCCGAGGTGAAGTTCGAGGGCGACACCCTGGTGAACC
GCATCGAGCTGAAGGGCATCGACTTCAAGGAGGACGGCAACATCCTGGGGCACAAGCTGGAGTACAACTG
GAACAGCGTCAACGTCTATATCATGGCCGACAAGCAGAAGAACGGCATCAAGGTGAACTTCAAGATCCGC
CACAACATCGAGGACGGCAGCGTGCAGCTCGCCGACCACTACCAGCAGAACACCCCCATCGGCGACGGCC
CCGTGCTGCTGCCCGACAACCACTACCTGAGCTACCAGTCCGCCCTGAGCAAAGACCCCAACGAGAAGCG
CGATCACATGGTCCTGCTGGAGAGAGTGACCGCCGCCCGGGATCACTCTCGGCATGGNCGAGCTGTACAA
GTCCNGGACTCAGATCTCGAGCTCAAGCTTCN
